Addgene plasmid #204546: pMRX-IRES-puro-3xFLAG-NBR1
Purpose: Expresses 3xFLAG-tagged NBR1 in mammalian cells
Depositing lab: Masaaki Komatsu. Depositing organization: Juntendo University. Publication: Integrated proteomics identifies p62-dependent selective autophagy of the supramolecular vault complex. Kurusu R, Fujimoto Y, Morishita H, Noshiro D, Takada S, Yamano K, Tanaka H, Arai R, Kageyama S, Funakoshi T, Komatsu-Hirota S, Taka H, Kazuno S, Miura Y, Koike M, Wakai T, Waguri S, Noda NN, Komatsu M. Dev Cell. 2023 May 9:S1534-5807(23)00191-0. doi: 10.1016/j.devcel.2023.04.015. PubMed 37192622.
Backbone
  Vector backbone: pMRX-IRES-puro-3xFLAG
  Vector type: Mammalian Expression, Retroviral
Growth in bacteria
  Bacterial resistance: Ampicillin, 100 μg/mL
  Growth temperature: 37°C
  Growth strain: NEB Stable
  Copy number: High Copy
Gene/Insert
  Gene/Insert name: NBR1
  Species: H. sapiens (human)
  Mutation: None
  Entrez Gene: NBR1 (a.k.a. 1A1-3B, IAI3B, M17S2, MIG19)
  Cloning method: Ligation Independent Cloning
Terms and licenses: Academic/Nonprofit Terms; Industry Terms: Not Available to Industry
How to cite: pMRX-IRES-puro-3xFLAG-NBR1 was a gift from Masaaki Komatsu (Addgene plasmid # 204546 ; http://n2t.net/addgene:204546 ; RRID:Addgene_204546)
