[The description below was written by a language model from this plasmid's Addgene catalogue record and pLannotate feature annotations shown in this document.]
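Description:
pMRX-IRES-puro-3xFLAG-NBR1 is a Moloney murine leukemia virus (MMLV)-based retroviral expression plasmid of about 9.1 kb, built on the pMRX-IRES-puro-3xFLAG backbone and designed to express human NBR1 with an N-terminal 3xFLAG tag in mammalian cells. In bacteria it is maintained through a high-copy ColE1/pUC-type origin and selected with ampicillin via the β-lactamase gene and its own promoter. A short lacI fragment near the origin appears to be a backbone remnant with no functional role.

The retroviral unit begins with a CMV immediate-early enhancer joined to a partial MMLV LTR. This hybrid 5′ element drives strong transcription of the viral genomic RNA in packaging cells. It is followed by the MMLV Ψ packaging signal, a truncated gag segment lacking its start codon (which extends the packaging region), and a pol fragment carrying the splice acceptor. Downstream lies the 3xFLAG epitope, which includes an enterokinase cleavage site. It is followed closely by the wild-type NBR1 coding sequence, which was inserted by ligation-independent cloning. An EMCV IRES then allows translation of puromycin N-acetyltransferase from the same transcript, so puromycin resistance is tied to expression of the tagged protein. An MMLV LTR closes the proviral cassette. Because gag, pol and env functions are absent, they must be supplied in trans to produce virus.

NBR1 is a receptor for selective autophagic degradation of ubiquitinated cargo. The construct suits the generation of stably transduced, puromycin-selected cell lines in which FLAG-NBR1 can be detected or immunoprecipitated. The associated study concerns p62-dependent selective autophagy of the vault complex.
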