Features (pLannotate 1.2.2; 14 found; start..end, strand, type, name):
    219..598     +  enhancer       CMV enhancer: human cytomegalovirus immediate early enhancer
    599..894     +  LTR            3' LTR (ΔU3) (fragment): self-inactivating 3' long terminal repeat (LTR) from Moloney murine leukemia virus
    957..1314    +  misc_feature   MMLV Ψ: packaging signal of Moloney murine leukemia virus (MMLV)
   1379..1795    +  CDS            gag (truncated): truncated Moloney murine leukemia virus (MMLV) gag gene lacking the start codon
   1805..2179    +  misc_feature   pol region: Moloney murine leukemia virus (MMLV) pol region containing the splice acceptor site
   2212..2277    +  CDS            3xFLAG: three tandem FLAG® epitope tags, followed by an enterokinase cleavage site
   2290..5187    +  CDS            NBR1: NBR1_HUMAN - Also known as 1A13B, KIAA0049, M17S2. Experimental evidence at protein level: Swiss-Prot protein existence level 1. Acts probably as a receptor for selective autophagosomal degradation of ubiquitinated targets. From Homo sapiens (Human).
   5343..5805    +  misc_feature   IRES: internal ribosome entry site (IRES) of the encephalomyocarditis virus (EMCV)
   5819..6418    +  CDS            PuroR: puromycin N-acetyltransferase; pac from Streptomyces alboniger; confers resistance to puromycin
   6520..7111    +  LTR            LTR: long terminal repeat from Moloney murine leukemia virus
   7177..7229    -  CDS            lacI (fragment): lac repressor; lacI; The lac repressor binds to the lac operator to inhibit transcription in E. coli. This inhibition can be relieved by adding lactose or isopropyl-β-D-thiogalactopyranoside (IPTG).
   7412..8000    -  rep_origin     ori: high-copy-number ColE1/pMB1/pBR322/pUC origin of replication
   8164..9024    -  CDS            AmpR: β-lactamase; bla; confers resistance to ampicillin, carbenicillin, and related antibiotics
   9025..31      -  promoter       AmpR promoter (across the origin): bla
>Addgene plasmid #204546 | pMRX-IRES-puro-3xFLAG-NBR1 | addgene full sequence | sequence record 405566 | Addgene NGS Result
TTTAGAAAAATAAACAAATAGGGGTTCCGCGCACATTTCCCCGAAAAGTGCCACCTGACGTCTAAGAAAC
CATTATTATCATGACATTAACCTATAAAAATAGGCGTATCACGAGGCCCTTTCGTCTTCACTCGAGGAGC
TTGGCCCATTGCATACGTTGTATCCATATCATAATATGTACATTTATATTGGCTCATGTCCAACATTACC
GCCATGTTGACATTGATTATTGACTAGTTATTAATAGTAATCAATTACGGGGTCATTAGTTCATAGCCCA
TATATGGAGTTCCGCGTTACATAACTTACGGTAAATGGCCCGCCTGGCTGACCGCCCAACGACCCCCGCC
CATTGACGTCAATAATGACGTATGTTCCCATAGTAACGCCAATAGGGACTTTCCATTGACGTCAATGGGT
GGAGTATTTACGGTAAACTGCCCACTTGGCAGTACATCAAGTGTATCATATGCCAAGTACGCCCCCTATT
GACGTCAATGACGGTAAATGGCCCGCCTGGCATTATGCCCAGTACATGACCTTATGGGACTTTCCTACTT
GGCAGTACATCTACGTATTAGTCATCGCTATTACCATGCTAGAGAACCATCAGATGTTTCCAGGGTGCCC
CAAGGACCTGAAATGACCCTGTGCCTTATTTGAACTAACCAATCAGTTCGCTTCTCGCTTCTGTTCGCGC
GCTTCTGCTCCCCGAGCTCAATAAAAGAGCCCACAACCCCTCACTCGGCGCGCCAGTCCTCCGATTGACT
GAGTCGCCCGGGTACCCGTGTATCCAATAAACCCTCTTGCAGTTGCATCCGACTTGTGGTCTCGCTGTTC
CTTGGGAGGGTCTCCTCTGAGTGATTGACTACCCGTCAGCGGGGGTCTTTCATTTGGGGGCTCGTCCGGG
ATCGGGAGACCCCTGCCCAGGGACCACCGACCCACCACCGGGAGGTAAGCTGGCCAGCAACTTATCTGTG
TCTGTCCGATTGTCTAGTGTCTATGACTGATTTTATGCGCCTGCGTCGGTACTAGTTAGCTAACTAGCTC
TGTATCTGGCGGACCCGTGGTGGAACTGACGAGTTCGGAACACCCGGCCGCAACCCTGGGAGACGTCCCA
GGGACTTCGGGGGCCGTTTTTGTGGCCCGACCTGAGTCCAAAAATCCCGATCGTTTTGGACTCTTTGGTG
CACCCCCCTTAGAGGAGGGATATGTGGTTCTGGTAGGAGACGAGAACCTAAAACAGTTCCCGCCTCCGTC
TGAATTTTTGCTTTCGGTTTGGGACCGAAGCCGCGCCGCGCGTCTTGTCTGCTGCAGCATCGTTCTGTGT
TGTCTCTGTCTGACTGTGTTTCTGTATTTGTCTGAAAATATGGGCCCGGGCCAGACTGTTACCACTCCCT
TAAGTTTGACCTTAGGTCACTGGAAAGATGTCGAGCGGATCGCTCACAACCAGTCGGTAGATGTCAAGAA
GAGACGTTGGGTTACCTTCTGCTCTGCAGAATGGCCAACCTTTAACGTCGGATGGCCGCGAGACGGCACC
TTTAACCGAGACCTCATCACCCAGGTTAAGATCAAGGTCTTTTCACCTGGCCCGCATGGACACCCAGACC
AGGTCCCCTACATCGTGACCTGGGAAGCCTTGGCTTTTGACCCCCCTCCCTGGGTCAAGCCCTTTGTACA
CCCTAAGCCTCCGCCTCCTCTTCCTCCATCCGCCCCGTCTCTCCCCCTTGAACCTCCTCGTTCGACCCCG
CCTCGATCCTCCCTTTATCCAGCCCTCACTCCTTCTCTAGGCGCCCCCATATGGCCATATGAGATCTTAT
ATGGGGCACCCCCGCCCCTTGTAAACTTCCCTGACCCTGACATGACAAGAGTTACTAACAGCCCCTCTCT
CCAAGCTCACTTACAGGCTCTCTACTTAGTCCAGCACGAAGTCTGGAGACCTCTGGCGGCAGCCTACCAA
GAACAACTGGACCGACCGGTGGTACCTCACCCTTACCGAGTCGGCGACACAGTGTGGGTCCGCCGACACC
AGACTAAGAACCTAGAACCTCGCTGGAAAGGACCTTACACAGTCCTGCTGACCACCCCCACCGCCCTCAA
AGTAGACGGCATCGCAGCTTGGATACACGCCGCCCACGTGAAGGCTGCCGACCCCGGGGGTGGACCATCC
TCTAGACTGCCGGATCCCAGTGTGGTGGTACGGGAATTATGGACTACAAAGACCATGACGGTGATTATAA
AGATCATGACATCGATTACAAGGATGACGATGACAAGGAATTCGGATCTATGGAACCACAGGTTACTCTA
AATGTGACTTTTAAAAATGAAATTCAAAGCTTTCTGGTTTCTGATCCAGAAAATACAACTTGGGCTGATA
TCGAAGCTATGGTAAAAGTTTCATTTGATCTGAATACTATTCAAATAAAATACCTGGATGAGGAAAATGA
AGAGGTATCCATCAACAGTCAAGGAGAATATGAAGAAGCGCTTAAGATGGCAGTTAAACAGGGAAACCAA
CTGCAGATGCAAGTCCACGAAGGGCACCATGTCGTTGATGAAGCCCCACCCCCAGTTGTAGGAGCAAAAC
GACTAGCTGCCAGGGCAGGGAAGAAGCCACTTGCACATTACTCTTCACTGGTGAGAGTCTTGGGATCAGA
CATGAAGACCCCAGAGGATCCTGCAGTGCAGTCGTTTCCACTTGTTCCATGTGACACAGACCAGCCTCAA
GACAAGCCCCCAGACTGGTTCACAAGCTACCTGGAGACGTTCAGAGAACAAGTGGTTAACGAAACGGTTG
AGAAGCTTGAACAGAAATTACATGAAAAGCTTGTCCTCCAGAACCCATCCTTGGGTTCTTGTCCCTCAGA
AGTCTCAATGCCTACTTCAGAAGAAACATTGTTTTTGCCAGAAAACCAGTTCAGCTGGCATATTGCTTGC
AACAACTGCCAAAGAAGGATTGTTGGTGTCCGCTACCAGTGTAGCCTATGCCCATCCTACAATATCTGTG
AAGATTGTGAAGCAGGGCCATATGGCCATGACACTAACCACGTCCTGCTGAAGTTGCGGAGACCTGTTGT
GGGCTCCTCTGAACCGTTCTGTCACTCAAAGTACTCTACTCCTCGTCTTCCTGCTGCTCTGGAACAAGTC
AGGCTCCAGAAACAGGTTGATAAGAACTTTCTTAAAGCAGAAAAGCAAAGGTTGCGAGCTGAGAAGAAAC
AACGTAAAGCAGAGGTCAAGGAACTTAAAAAGCAGCTTAAACTCCATAGGAAAATTCACCTGTGGAATTC
AATCCATGGACTCCAGAGCCCCAAGTCTCCTTTAGGCCGACCTGAGAGCTTGCTCCAGTCTAATACCCTG
ATGCTCCCTTTGCAGCCCTGTACCTCCGTTATGCCAATGCTCAGTGCAGCATTTGTGGATGAGAATTTGC
CTGATGGGACTCACCTTCAGCCAGGAACCAAGTTTATCAAACACTGGAGGATGAAAAATACAGGAAATGT
AAAGTGGAGTGCAGACACAAAGCTCAAGTTCATGTGGGGAAACCTGACTTTGGCTTCCACAGAAAAGAAG
GATGTTTTGGTTCCCTGCCTCAAGGCCGGCCATGTGGGAGTTGTATCTGTGGAGTTCATTGCCCCAGCCT
TGGAGGGAACGTATACTTCCCATTGGCGTCTTTCTCACAAAGGCCAGCAATTTGGGCCTCGGGTCTGGTG
CAGTATCATAGTAGATCCTTTCCCCTCCGAAGAGAGCCCTGATAACATTGAAAAGGGCATGATCAGCTCA
AGCAAAACTGATGATCTCACCTGCCAGCAAGAGGAAACTTTTCTTCTGGCTAAAGAAGAAAGACAGCTTG
GTGAAGTGACTGAGCAGACAGAAGGGACAGCAGCCTGCATCCCACAGAAGGCAAAAAATGTTGCCAGTGA
GAGGGAGCTCTACATCCCATCTGTGGATCTTCTGACTGCCCAGGACCTGCTGTCCTTTGAGCTGTTGGAT
ATAAACATTGTTCAAGAGTTGGAGAGAGTGCCCCACAACACCCCTGTGGATGTGACTCCCTGCATGTCTC
CTCTGCCACATGACAGTCCTTTAATAGAGAAGCCAGGCTTGGGGCAGATAGAGGAAGAGAATGAAGGGGC
AGGATTTAAAGCACTTCCTGATTCTATGGTGTCAGTAAAGAGGAAGGCTGAGAACATTGCTTCTGTGGAG
GAAGCAGAAGAAGACCTGAGTGGGACCCAGTTTGTGTGTGAGACAGTAATCCGATCCCTTACCTTGGATG
CTGCCCCAGACCACAACCCTCCTTGCAGACAGAAGTCCTTGCAGATGACATTTGCCTTGCCTGAAGGACC
ACTTGGAAATGAGAAGGAGGAGATTATCCATATCGCTGAGGAAGAAGCTGTCATGGAGGAGGAGGAGGAT
GAGGAGGATGAGGAGGAGGAGGATGAGCTCAAAGATGAAGTTCAAAGTCAGTCCTCTGCTTCCTCAGAGG
ATTACATCATCATCCTGCCTGAGTGCTTTGATACCAGCCGCCCCCTGGGGGATTCTATGTACAGCTCTGC
GCTCTCACAGCCAGGCCTGGAGCGAGGTGCTGAAGGCAAGCCTGGGGTTGAGGCTGGGCAGGAACCAGCT
GAGGCTGGGGAAAGACTCCCTGGAGGGGAGAACCAGCCACAGGAGCACAGCATAAGTGACATCCTCACGA
CCTCACAGACTCTGGAAACAGTGCCCCTAATCCCAGAGGTAGTGGAGCTTCCACCGTCACTGCCCAGGAG
CTCTCCTTGTGTACATCATCATGGTTCCCCAGGAGTGGATTTACCAGTTACCATACCAGAAGTTTCTTCA
GTCCCTGATCAGATCAGAGGAGAGCCCAGAGGCTCATCAGGACTTGTAAACAGCAGACAGAAGAGCTATG
ACCACTCAAGGCACCATCATGGGAGCAGCATTGCTGGAGGACTGGTGAAGGGGGCTTTGTCTGTTGCTGC
CTCTGCATACAAGGCCCTGTTTGCTGGGCCACCAGTCACTGCACAGCCAATAATTTCTGAAGATCAGACA
GCAGCCCTGATGGCCCATCTCTTTGAAATGGGATTCTGTGACAGGCAGCTGAACCTACGGCTGCTGAAGA
AACACAATTACAATATCCTGCAGGTTGTGACAGAACTTCTTCAGTTAAACAACAACGACTGGTACAGCCA
ACGCTATTGAAATTCCTGCAGGCCTCGAGGGCCGGCGCGCCGCGGCCGCTACGTAAATTCCGCCCCCCCC
CCTAACGTTACTGGCCGAAGCCGCTTGGAATAAGGCCGGTGTGCGTTTGTCTATATGTTATTTTCCACCA
TATTGCCGTCTTTTGGCAATGTGAGGGCCCGGAAACCTGGCCCTGTCTTCTTGACGAGCATTCCTAGGGG
TCTTTCCCCTCTCGCCAAAGGAATGCAAGGTCTGTTGAATGTCGTGAAGGAAGCAGTTCCTCTGGAAGCT
TCTTGAAGACAAACAACGTCTGTAGCGACCCTTTGCAGGCAGCGGAACCCCCCACCTGGCGACAGGTGCC
TCTGCGGCCAAAAGCCACGTGTATAAGATACACCTGCAAAGGCGGCACAACCCCAGTGCCACGTTGTGAG
TTGGATAGTTGTGGAAAGAGTCAAATGGCTCTCCTCAAGCGTATTCAACAAGGGGCTGAAGGATGCCCAG
AAGGTACCCCATTGTATGGGATCTGATCTGGGGCCTCGGTGCACATGCTTTACATGTGTTTAGTCGAGGT
TAAAAAAACGTCTAGGCCCCCCGAACCACGGGGACGTGGTTTTCCTTTGAAAAACACGATGATAATATGG
CCACAACCATGACCGAGTACAAGCCCACGGTGCGCCTCGCCACCCGCGACGACGTCCCCCGGGCCGTACG
CACCCTCGCCGCCGCGTTCGCCGACTACCCCGCCACGCGCCACACCGTCGACCCGGACCGCCACATCGAG
CGGGTCACCGAGCTGCAAGAACTCTTCCTCACGCGCGTCGGGCTCGACATCGGCAAGGTGTGGGTCGCGG
ACGACGGCGCCGCGGTGGCGGTCTGGACCACGCCGGAGAGCGTCGAAGCGGGGGCGGTGTTCGCCGAGAT
CGGCCCGCGCATGGCCGAGTTGAGCGGTTCCCGGCTGGCCGCGCAGCAACAGATGGAAGGCCTCCTGGCG
CCGCACCGGCCCAAGGAGCCCGCGTGGTTCCTGGCCACCGTCGGCGTCTCGCCCGACCACCAGGGCAAGG
GTCTGGGCAGCGCCGTCGTGCTCCCCGGAGTGGAGGCGGCCGAGCGCGCCGGGGTGCCCGCCTTCCTGGA
GACCTCCGCGCCCCGCAACCTCCCCTTCTACGAGCGGCTCGGCTTCACCGTCACCGCCGACGTCGAGGTG
CCCGAAGGACCGCGCACCTGGTGCATGACCCGCAAGCCCGGTGCCTGACGCCCGCCCCACGACCCGCAGC
GCCCGACCGAAAGGAGCGCACGACCCCATGGCTCGACGATAAAATAAAAGATTTTATTTAGTCTCCAGAA
AAAGGGGGGAATGAAAGACCCCACCTGTAGGTTTGGCAAGCTAGCTTAAGTAACGCCATTTTGCAAGGCA
TGGAAAAATACATAACTGAGAATAGAGAAGTTCAGATCAAGGTCAGGAACAGATGGAACAGCTGAATATG
GGCCAAACAGGATATCTGTGGTAAGCAGTTCCTGCCCCGGCTCAGGGCCAAGAACAGATGGAACAGCTGA
ATATGGGCCAAACAGGATATCTGTGGTAAGCAGTTCCTGCCCCGGCTCAGGGCCAAGAACAGATAGTCCC
CAGATGCGGTCCAGCCCTCAGCAGTTTCTAGAGAACCATCAGATGTTTCCAGGGTGCCCCAAGGACCTGA
AATGACCCTGTGCCTTATTTGAACTAACCAATCAGTTCGCTTCTCGCTTCTGTTCGCGCGCTTCTGCTCC
CCGAGCTCAATAAAAGAGCCCACAACCCCTCACTCGGGGCGCCAGTCCTCCGATTGACTGAGTCGCCCGG
GTACCCGTGTATCCAATAAACCCTCTTGCAGTTGCATCCGACTTGTGGTCTCGCTGTTCCTTGGGAGGGT
CTCCTCTGAGTGATTGACTACCCGTCAGCGGGGGTCTTTCACATGCAGCATGTATCAAAATTAATTTGGT
TTTTTTTCTTAAGTATTTACATTAAATGGCCATAGTTGCATTAATGAATCGGCCAACGCGCGGGGAGAGG
CGGTTTGCGTATTGGGCGCTCTTCCGCTTCCTCGCTCACTGACTCGCTGCGCTCGGTCGTTCGGCTGCGG
CGAGCGGTATCAGCTCACTCAAAGGCGGTAATACGGTTATCCACAGAATCAGGGGATAACGCAGGAAAGA
ACATGTGAGCAAAAGGCCAGCAAAAGGCCAGGAACCGTAAAAAGGCCGCGTTGCTGGCGTTTTTCCATAG
GCTCCGCCCCCCTGACGAGCATCACAAAAATCGACGCTCAAGTCAGAGGTGGCGAAACCCGACAGGACTA
TAAAGATACCAGGCGTTTCCCCCTGGAAGCTCCCTCGTGCGCTCTCCTGTTCCGACCCTGCCGCTTACCG
GATACCTGTCCGCCTTTCTCCCTTCGGGAAGCGTGGCGCTTTCTCATAGCTCACGCTGTAGGTATCTCAG
TTCGGTGTAGGTCGTTCGCTCCAAGCTGGGCTGTGTGCACGAACCCCCCGTTCAGCCCGACCGCTGCGCC
TTATCCGGTAACTATCGTCTTGAGTCCAACCCGGTAAGACACGACTTATCGCCACTGGCAGCAGCCACTG
GTAACAGGATTAGCAGAGCGAGGTATGTAGGCGGTGCTACAGAGTTCTTGAAGTGGTGGCCTAACTACGG
CTACACTAGAAGAACAGTATTTGGTATCTGCGCTCTGCTGAAGCCAGTTACCTTCGGAAAAAGAGTTGGT
AGCTCTTGATCCGGCAAACAAACCACCGCTGGTAGCGGTGGTTTTTTTGTTTGCAAGCAGCAGATTACGC
GCAGAAAAAAAGGATCTCAAGAAGATCCTTTGATCTTTTCTACGGGGTCTGACGCTCAGTGGAACGAAAA
CTCACGTTAAGGGATTTTGGTCATGAGATTATCAAAAAGGATCTTCACCTAGATCCTTTTGCGGCCGGCC
GCAAATCAATCTAAAGTATATATGAGTAAACTTGGTCTGACAGTTACCAATGCTTAATCAGTGAGGCACC
TATCTCAGCGATCTGTCTATTTCGTTCATCCATAGTTGCCTGACTCCCCGTCGTGTAGATAACTACGATA
CGGGAGGGCTTACCATCTGGCCCCAGTGCTGCAATGATACCGCGAGACCCACGCTCACCGGCTCCAGATT
TATCAGCAATAAACCAGCCAGCCGGAAGGGCCGAGCGCAGAAGTGGTCCTGCAACTTTATCCGCCTCCAT
CCAGTCTATTAATTGTTGCCGGGAAGCTAGAGTAAGTAGTTCGCCAGTTAATAGTTTGCGCAACGTTGTT
GCCATTGCTACAGGCATCGTGGTGTCACGCTCGTCGTTTGGTATGGCTTCATTCAGCTCCGGTTCCCAAC
GATCAAGGCGAGTTACATGATCCCCCATGTTGTGCAAAAAAGCGGTTAGCTCCTTCGGTCCTCCGATCGT
TGTCAGAAGTAAGTTGGCCGCAGTGTTATCACTCATGGTTATGGCAGCACTGCATAATTCTCTTACTGTC
ATGCCATCCGTAAGATGCTTTTCTGTGACTGGTGAGTACTCAACCAAGTCATTCTGAGAATAGTGTATGC
GGCGACCGAGTTGCTCTTGCCCGGCGTCAACACGGGATAATACCGCGCCACATAGCAGAACTTTAAAAGT
GCTCATCATTGGAAAACGTTCTTCGGGGCGAAAACTCTCAAGGATCTTACCGCTGTTGAGATCCAGTTCG
ATGTAACCCACTCGTGCACCCAACTGATCTTCAGCATCTTTTACTTTCACCAGCGTTTCTGGGTGAGCAA
AAACAGGAAGGCAAAATGCCGCAAAAAAGGGAATAAGGGCGACACGGAAATGTTGAATACTCATACTCTT
CCTTTTTCAATATTATTGAAGCATTTATCAGGGTTATTGTCTCATGAGCGGATACATATTTGAATGTA
