>Addgene plasmid #204546 | pMRX-IRES-puro-3xFLAG-NBR1 | depositor partial sequence | sequence record 397097 | pMRX-IRES-puro-3xFLAG-NBR1 sequence 2982 bps
ATGGACTACAAAGACCATGACGGTGATTATAAAGATCATGACATCGATTACAAGGATGACGATGACAAGG
AATTCGGATCTATGGAACCACAGGTTACTCTAAATGTGACTTTTAAAAATGAAATTCAAAGCTTTCTGGT
TTCTGATCCAGAAAATACAACTTGGGCTGATATCGAAGCTATGGTAAAAGTTTCATTTGATCTGAATACT
ATTCAAATAAAATACCTGGATGAGGAAAATGAAGAGGTATCCATCAACAGTCAAGGAGAATATGAAGAAG
CGCTTAAGATGGCAGTTAAACAGGGAAACCAACTGCAGATGCAAGTCCACGAAGGGCACCATGTCGTTGA
TGAAGCCCCACCCCCAGTTGTAGGAGCAAAACGACTAGCTGCCAGGGCAGGGAAGAAGCCACTTGCACAT
TACTCTTCACTGGTGAGAGTCTTGGGATCAGACATGAAGACCCCAGAGGATCCTGCAGTGCAGTCGTTTC
CACTTGTTCCATGTGACACAGACCAGCCTCAAGACAAGCCCCCAGACTGGTTCACAAGCTACCTGGAGAC
GTTCAGAGAACAAGTGGTTAACGAAACGGTTGAGAAGCTTGAACAGAAATTACATGAAAAGCTTGTCCTC
CAGAACCCATCCTTGGGTTCTTGTCCCTCAGAAGTCTCAATGCCTACTTCAGAAGAAACATTGTTTTTGC
CAGAAAACCAGTTCAGCTGGCATATTGCTTGCAACAACTGCCAAAGAAGGATTGTTGGTGTCCGCTACCA
GTGTAGCCTATGCCCATCCTACAATATCTGTGAAGATTGTGAAGCAGGGCCATATGGCCATGACACTAAC
CACGTCCTGCTGAAGTTGCGGAGACCTGTTGTGGGCTCCTCTGAACCGTTCTGTCACTCAAAGTACTCTA
CTCCTCGTCTTCCTGCTGCTCTGGAACAAGTCAGGCTCCAGAAACAGGTTGATAAGAACTTTCTTAAAGC
AGAAAAGCAAAGGTTGCGAGCTGAGAAGAAACAACGTAAAGCAGAGGTCAAGGAACTTAAAAAGCAGCTT
AAACTCCATAGGAAAATTCACCTGTGGAATTCAATCCATGGACTCCAGAGCCCCAAGTCTCCTTTAGGCC
GACCTGAGAGCTTGCTCCAGTCTAATACCCTGATGCTCCCTTTGCAGCCCTGTACCTCCGTTATGCCAAT
GCTCAGTGCAGCATTTGTGGATGAGAATTTGCCTGATGGGACTCACCTTCAGCCAGGAACCAAGTTTATC
AAACACTGGAGGATGAAAAATACAGGAAATGTAAAGTGGAGTGCAGACACAAAGCTCAAGTTCATGTGGG
GAAACCTGACTTTGGCTTCCACAGAAAAGAAGGATGTTTTGGTTCCCTGCCTCAAGGCCGGCCATGTGGG
AGTTGTATCTGTGGAGTTCATTGCCCCAGCCTTGGAGGGAACGTATACTTCCCATTGGCGTCTTTCTCAC
AAAGGCCAGCAATTTGGGCCTCGGGTCTGGTGCAGTATCATAGTAGATCCTTTCCCCTCCGAAGAGAGCC
CTGATAACATTGAAAAGGGCATGATCAGCTCAAGCAAAACTGATGATCTCACCTGCCAGCAAGAGGAAAC
TTTTCTTCTGGCTAAAGAAGAAAGACAGCTTGGTGAAGTGACTGAGCAGACAGAAGGGACAGCAGCCTGC
ATCCCACAGAAGGCAAAAAATGTTGCCAGTGAGAGGGAGCTCTACATCCCATCTGTGGATCTTCTGACTG
CCCAGGACCTGCTGTCCTTTGAGCTGTTGGATATAAACATTGTTCAAGAGTTGGAGAGAGTGCCCCACAA
CACCCCTGTGGATGTGACTCCCTGCATGTCTCCTCTGCCACATGACAGTCCTTTAATAGAGAAGCCAGGC
TTGGGGCAGATAGAGGAAGAGAATGAAGGGGCAGGATTTAAAGCACTTCCTGATTCTATGGTGTCAGTAA
AGAGGAAGGCTGAGAACATTGCTTCTGTGGAGGAAGCAGAAGAAGACCTGAGTGGGACCCAGTTTGTGTG
TGAGACAGTAATCCGATCCCTTACCTTGGATGCTGCCCCAGACCACAACCCTCCTTGCAGACAGAAGTCC
TTGCAGATGACATTTGCCTTGCCTGAAGGACCACTTGGAAATGAGAAGGAGGAGATTATCCATATCGCTG
AGGAAGAAGCTGTCATGGAGGAGGAGGAGGATGAGGAGGATGAGGAGGAGGAGGATGAGCTCAAAGATGA
AGTTCAAAGTCAGTCCTCTGCTTCCTCAGAGGATTACATCATCATCCTGCCTGAGTGCTTTGATACCAGC
CGCCCCCTGGGGGATTCTATGTACAGCTCTGCGCTCTCACAGCCAGGCCTGGAGCGAGGTGCTGAAGGCA
AGCCTGGGGTTGAGGCTGGGCAGGAACCAGCTGAGGCTGGGGAAAGACTCCCTGGAGGGGAGAACCAGCC
ACAGGAGCACAGCATAAGTGACATCCTCACGACCTCACAGACTCTGGAAACAGTGCCCCTAATCCCAGAG
GTAGTGGAGCTTCCACCGTCACTGCCCAGGAGCTCTCCTTGTGTACATCATCATGGTTCCCCAGGAGTGG
ATTTACCAGTTACCATACCAGAAGTTTCTTCAGTCCCTGATCAGATCAGAGGAGAGCCCAGAGGCTCATC
AGGACTTGTAAACAGCAGACAGAAGAGCTATGACCACTCAAGGCACCATCATGGGAGCAGCATTGCTGGA
GGACTGGTGAAGGGGGCTTTGTCTGTTGCTGCCTCTGCATACAAGGCCCTGTTTGCTGGGCCACCAGTCA
CTGCACAGCCAATAATTTCTGAAGATCAGACAGCAGCCCTGATGGCCCATCTCTTTGAAATGGGATTCTG
TGACAGGCAGCTGAACCTACGGCTGCTGAAGAAACACAATTACAATATCCTGCAGGTTGTGACAGAACTT
CTTCAGTTAAACAACAACGACTGGTACAGCCAACGCTATTGA
